>Addgene plasmid #229403 | HA-MAP4K4-10A | addgene full sequence | sequence record 456143 | Addgene NGS Result
AATGTAGTCTTATGCAATACTCTTGTAGTCTTGCAACATGGTAACGATGAGTTAGCAACATGCCTTACAA
GGAGAGAAAAAGCACCGTGCATGCCGATTGGTGGAAGTAAGGTGGTACGATCGTGCCTTATTAGGAAGGC
AACAGACGGGTCTGACATGGATTGGACGAACCACTGAATTGCCGCATTGCAGAGATATTGTATTTAAGTG
CCTAGCTCGATACATAAACGGGTCTCTCTGGTTAGACCAGATCTGAGCCTGGGAGCTCTCTGGCTAACTA
GGGAACCCACTGCTTAAGCCTCAATAAAGCTTGCCTTGAGTGCTTCAAGTAGTGTGTGCCCGTCTGTTGT
GTGACTCTGGTAACTAGAGATCCCTCAGACCCTTTTAGTCAGTGTGGAAAATCTCTAGCAGTGGCGCCCG
AACAGGGACTTGAAAGCGAAAGGGAAACCAGAGGAGCTCTCTCGACGCAGGACTCGGCTTGCTGAAGCGC
GCACGGCAAGAGGCGAGGGGCGGCGACTGGTGAGTACGCCAAAAATTTTGACTAGCGGAGGCTAGAAGGA
GAGAGATGGGTGCGAGAGCGTCAGTATTAAGCGGGGGAGAATTAGATCGCGATGGGAAAAAATTCGGTTA
AGGCCAGGGGGAAAGAAAAAATATAAATTAAAACATATAGTATGGGCAAGCAGGGAGCTAGAACGATTCG
CAGTTAATCCTGGCCTGTTAGAAACATCAGAAGGCTGTAGACAAATACTGGGACAGCTACAACCATCCCT
TCAGACAGGATCAGAAGAACTTAGATCATTATATAATACAGTAGCAACCCTCTATTGTGTGCATCAAAGG
ATAGAGATAAAAGACACCAAGGAAGCTTTAGACAAGATAGAGGAAGAGCAAAACAAAAGTAAGACCACCG
CACAGCAAGCGGCCGCTGATCTTCAGACCTGGAGGAGGAGATATGAGGGACAATTGGAGAAGTGAATTAT
ATAAATATAAAGTAGTAAAAATTGAACCATTAGGAGTAGCACCCACCAAGGCAAAGAGAAGAGTGGTGCA
GAGAGAAAAAAGAGCAGTGGGAATAGGAGCTTTGTTCCTTGGGTTCTTGGGAGCAGCAGGAAGCACTATG
GGCGCAGCGTCAATGACGCTGACGGTACAGGCCAGACAATTATTGTCTGGTATAGTGCAGCAGCAGAACA
ATTTGCTGAGGGCTATTGAGGCGCAACAGCATCTGTTGCAACTCACAGTCTGGGGCATCAAGCAGCTCCA
GGCAAGAATCCTGGCTGTGGAAAGATACCTAAAGGATCAACAGCTCCTGGGGATTTGGGGTTGCTCTGGA
AAACTCATTTGCACCACTGCTGTGCCTTGGAATGCTAGTTGGAGTAATAAATCTCTGGAACAGATTTGGA
ATCACACGACCTGGATGGAGTGGGACAGAGAAATTAACAATTACACAAGCTTAATACACTCCTTAATTGA
AGAATCGCAAAACCAGCAAGAAAAGAATGAACAAGAATTATTGGAATTAGATAAATGGGCAAGTTTGTGG
AATTGGTTTAACATAACAAATTGGCTGTGGTATATAAAATTATTCATAATGATAGTAGGAGGCTTGGTAG
GTTTAAGAATAGTTTTTGCTGTACTTTCTATAGTGAATAGAGTTAGGCAGGGATATTCACCATTATCGTT
TCAGACCCACCTCCCAACCCCGAGGGGACCCGACAGGCCCGAAGGAATAGAAGAAGAAGGTGGAGAGAGA
GACAGAGACAGATCCATTCGATTAGTGAACGGATCTCGACGGTATCGCTAGCTTTTAAAAGAAAAGGGGG
GATTGGGGGGTACAGTGCAGGGGAAAGAATAGTAGACATAATAGCAACAGACATACAAACTAAAGAATTA
CAAAAACAAATTACAAAAATTCAAAATTTTACTAGTGATTATCGGATCAACTTTGTATAGAAAAGTTGGG
CTCCGGTGCCCGTCAGTGGGCAGAGCGCACATCGCCCACAGTCCCCGAGAAGTTGGGGGGAGGGGTCGGC
AATTGATCCGGTGCCTAGAGAAGGTGGCGCGGGGTAAACTGGGAAAGTGATGTCGTGTACTGGCTCCGCC
TTTTTCCCGAGGGTGGGGGAGAACCGTATATAAGTGCAGTAGTCGCCGTGAACGTTCTTTTTCGCAACGG
GTTTGCCGCCAGAACACAGGCAAGTTTGTACAAAAAAGCAGGCTGCCACCATGTACCCTTACGACGTTCC
TGATTACGCGGGATATCCCTACGACGTGCCAGATTACGCGGGTAGTGGTGCGAACGACTCCCCTGCAAAA
AGTCTGGTGGACATCGACCTCTCCTCCCTGCGGGATCCTGCTGGGATTTTTGAGCTGGTGGAAGTGGTTG
GAAATGGCACCTATGGACAAGTCTATAAGGGTCGACATGTTAAAACGGGTCAGTTGGCAGCCATCAAAGT
TATGGATGTCACTGAGGATGAAGAGGAAGAAATCAAACTGGAGATAAATATGCTAAAGAAATACTCTCAT
CACAGAAACATTGCAACATATTATGGTGCTTTCATCAAAAAGAGCCCTCCAGGACATGATGACCAACTCT
GGCTTGTTATGGAGTTCTGTGGGGCTGGGTCCATTACAGACCTTGTGAAGAACACCAAAGGGAACACACT
CAAAGAAGACTGGATCGCTTACATCTCCAGAGAAATCCTGAGGGGACTGGCACATCTTCACATTCATCAT
GTGATTCACCGGGATATCAAGGGCCAGAATGTGTTGCTGACTGAGAATGCAGAGGTGAAACTTGTTGACT
TTGGTGTGAGTGCTCAGCTGGACAGGACTGTGGGGCGGAGAAATACGTTCATAGGCACTCCCTACTGGAT
GGCTCCTGAGGTCATCGCCTGTGATGAGAACCCAGATGCCACCTATGATTACAGAAGTGATCTTTGGTCT
TGTGGCATTACAGCCATTGAGATGGCAGAAGGTGCTCCCCCTCTCTGTGACATGCATCCAATGAGAGCAC
TGTTTCTCATTCCCAGAAACCCTCCTCCCCGGCTGAAGTCAAAAAAATGGTCGAAGAAGTTTTTTAGTTT
TATAGAAGGGTGCCTGGTGAAGAATTACATGCAGCGGCCCTCTACAGAGCAGCTTTTGAAACATCCTTTT
ATAAGGGATCAGCCAAATGAAAGGCAAGTTAGAATCCAGCTTAAGGATCATATAGATCGTACCAGGAAGA
AGAGAGGCGAGAAAGATGAAACTGAGTATGAGTACAGTGGGAGTGAGGAAGAAGAGGAGGAAGTGCCTGA
ACAGGAAGGAGAGCCAAGTTCCATTGTGAACGTGCCTGGTGAGTCTACTCTTCGCCGAGATTTCCTGAGA
CTGCAGCAGGAGAACAAGGAACGTTCCGAGGCTCTTCGGAGACAACAGTTACTACAGGAGCAACAGCTCC
GGGAGCAGGAAGAATATAAAAGGCAACTGCTGGCAGAGAGACAGAAGCGGATTGAGCAGCAGAAAGAACA
GAGGCGACGGCTAGAAGAGCAACAAAGGAGAGAGCGGGAAGCTAGAAGGCAGCAGGAACGTGAACAGCGA
AGGAGAGAACAAGAAGAAAAGAGGCGTCTAGAGGAGTTGGAGAGAAGGCGCAAAGAAGAAGAGGAGAGGA
GACGGGCAGAAGAAGAAAAGAGGAGAGTTGAAAGAGAACAGGAGTATATCAGGCGACAGCTAGAAGAGGA
GCAGCGGCACTTGGAAGTCCTTCAGCAGCAGCTGCTCCAGGAGCAGGCCATGTTACTGGAGTGCCGATGG
CGGGAGATGGAGGAGCACCGGCAGGCAGAGAGGCTCCAGAGGCAGTTGCAACAAGAACAAGCATATCTCC
TGGCACTACAGCATGACCATAGGAGGCCGCACCCGCAGCACGCACAGCAGCCGCCACCACCGCAGCAGGA
AAGGGCAAAGCCAAGCTTCCATGCTCCCGAGCCCAAAGCCCACTACGAGCCTGCTGACCGAGCGCGAGAG
GTGGAAGATAGATTTAGGAAAACTAACCACAGCTCCCCTGAAGCCCAGTCTAAGCAGACAGGCAGAGTAT
TGGAGCCACCAGTGCCTTCCCGATCAGAGTCTTTTTCCAATGGCAACTCCGAGTCTGTGCATCCCGCCCT
GCAGAGACCAGCGGAGCCACAGGTACAGTGGTCCCACCTGGCATCTCTCAAGAACAATGTTTCCCCTGTC
TCGCGATCCCATGCATTCAGTGACCCTTCTCCCAAATTTGCACACCACCATCTTCGTTCTCAGGACCCAT
GTCCACCTTCCCGCAGTGAGGTGCTCAGTCAGAGCTCTGACTCTAAGTCAGAGGCGCCTGACCCTGCACA
AAAGGCTTGGTCTAGATCAGACAGTGACGAGGTGCCTCCAAGGGTTCCTGTGAGAACAACATCTCGCTCC
CCTGTTCTGTCCCGTCGAGATTCCCCACTGCAGGGCAGTGGGCAGCAGAATGCACAGGCAGGACAGAGAA
ACTCCACCAGCGCAATTGAGCCCAGGCTTCTGTGGGAGAGAGTGGAGAAGCTGGTGCCCAGACCTGGCAG
TGGCAGCTCCTCAGGGTCCAGCAACTCAGGATCCCAGCCCGGGTCTCACCCTGGGTCTCAGAGTGGCTCC
GGGGAACGCTTCAGAGTGAGATCATCATCCAAGTCTGAAGGCTCTCCATCTCAGCGCCTGGAAAATGCAG
TGAAAAAACCTGAAGATAAAAAGGAAGTTTTCAGACCCCTCAAGCCTGCTGGCGAAGTGGATCTGGCAGC
ACTGGCCAAAGAGCTTCGAGCAGTGGAAGATGTACGGCCACCTCACAAAGTAACGGACTACTCCTCATCC
AGTGAGGAGTCGGGGACGACGGATGAGGAGGACGACGATGTGGAGCAGGAAGGGGCTGACGAGTCCACCT
CAGGACCAGAGGACACCAGAGCAGCGGCATCTCTGAATTTGAGCAATGGTGAAACGGAATCTGTGAAAAC
CATGATTGTCCATGATGATGTAGAAAGTGAGCCGGCCATGACCCCATCCAAGGAGGGCACTCTAATCGTC
CGCCAGAGTACAGTTGACCAAAAGCGTGCCAGCCATCATGAGAGCAATGGCTTTGCCGGTCGCATTCACC
TCTTGCCAGATCTCTTACAGCAAAGCCATTCCTCCTCCACTTCCTCCACCTCCTCCTCCCCATCCTCCAG
CCAGCCGACACCCACCATGTCCCCACAGACACCCCAGGACAAGCTCACTGCTAATGAGACTCAGTCCGCT
AGTAGCACACTCCAGAAACACAAATCTTCCTCCTCCTTTACACCTTTTATAGACCCCAGATTACTACAGA
TTTCTCCATCTAGCGGAACAACAGTGACATCTGTGGTGGGATTTTCCTGTGATGGGATGAGACCAGAAGC
CATAAGGCAAGATCCTACCCGGAAAGGCGCAGTGGTCAATGTGAATCCTACCAACACTAGGCCACAGAGT
GACACCCCGGAGATTCGTAAATACAAGAAGAGGTTTAACTCTGAGATTCTGTGTGCTGCCTTATGGGGAG
TGAATTTGCTAGTGGGTACAGAGAGTGGCCTGATGCTGCTGGACAGAAGTGGCCAAGGGAAGGTCTATCC
TCTTATCAACCGAAGACGATTTCAACAAATGGACGTACTTGAGGGCTTGAATGTCTTGGTGACAATATCT
GGCAAAAAGGATAAGTTACGTGTCTACTATTTGTCCTGGTTAAGAAATAAAATACTTCACAATGATCCAG
AAGTTGAGAAGAAGCAGGGATGGACAACCGTAGGGGATTTGGAAGGATGTGTACATTATAAAGTTGTAAA
ATATGAAAGAATCAAATTTCTGGTGATTGCTTTGAAGAGTTCTGTGGAAGTCTATGCGTGGGCACCAAAG
CCATATCACAAATTTATGGCCTTTAAGTCATTTGGAGAATTGGTACATAAGCCATTACTGGTGGATCTCA
CTGTTGAGGAAGGCCAGAGGTTGAAAGTGATCTATGGATCCTGTGCTGGATTCCATGCTGTTGATGTGGA
TTCAGGATCAGTCTATGACATTTATCTACCAACACATATCCAGTGTAGCATCAAACCCCATGCAATCATC
ATCCTCCCCAATACAGATGGAATGGAGCTTCTGGTGTGCTATGAAGATGAGGGGGTTTATGTAAACACAT
ATGGAAGGATCACCAAGGATGTAGTTCTACAGTGGGGAGAGATGCCTACATCAGTAGCATATATTCGATC
CAATCAGACAATGGGCTGGGGAGAGAAGGCCATAGAGATCCGATCTGTGGAAACTGGTCACTTGGATGGT
GTGTTCATGCACAAAAGGGCTCAAAGACTAAAATTCTTGTGTGAACGCAATGACAAGGTGTTCTTTGCCT
CTGTTCGGTCTGGTGGCAGCAGTCAGGTTTATTTCATGACCTTAGGCAGGACTTCTCTTCTGAGCTGGTG
AACCCAGCTTTCTTGTACAAAGTGGTGATAATCGAATTCCGATAATCAACCTCTGGATTACAAAATTTGT
GAAAGATTGACTGGTATTCTTAACTATGTTGCTCCTTTTACGCTATGTGGATACGCTGCTTTAATGCCTT
TGTATCATGCTATTGCTTCCCGTATGGCTTTCATTTTCTCCTCCTTGTATAAATCCTGGTTGCTGTCTCT
TTATGAGGAGTTGTGGCCCGTTGTCAGGCAACGTGGCGTGGTGTGCACTGTGTTTGCTGACGCAACCCCC
ACTGGTTGGGGCATTGCCACCACCTGTCAGCTCCTTTCCGGGACTTTCGCTTTCCCCCTCCCTATTGCCA
CGGCGGAACTCATCGCCGCCTGCCTTGCCCGCTGCTGGACAGGGGCTCGGCTGTTGGGCACTGACAATTC
CGTGGTGTTGTCGGGGAAGCTGACGTCCTTTCCATGGCTGCTCGCCTGTGTTGCCACCTGGATTCTGCGC
GGGACGTCCTTCTGCTACGTCCCTTCGGCCCTCAATCCAGCGGACCTTCCTTCCCGCGGCCTGCTGCCGG
CTCTGCGGCCTCTTCCGCGTCTTCGCCTTCGCCCTCAGACGAGTCGGATCTCCCTTTGGGCCGCCTCCCC
GCATCGGGAATTCCCGCGGTTCGAATTCTACCGGGTAGGGGAGGCGCTTTTCCCAAGGCAGTCTGGAGCA
TGCGCTTTAGCAGCCCCGCTGGGCACTTGGCGCTACACAAGTGGCCTCTGGCCTCGCACACATTCCACAT
CCACCGGTAGGCGCCAACCGGCTCCGTTCTTTGGTGGCCCCTTCGCGCCACCTTCTACTCCTCCCCTAGT
CAGGAAGTTCCCCCCCGCCCCGCAGCTCGCGTCGTGCAGGACGTGACAAATGGAAGTAGCACGTCTCACT
AGTCTCGTGCAGATGGACAGCACCGCTGAGCAATGGAAGCGGGTAGGCCTTTGGGGCAGCGGCCAATAGC
AGCTTTGCTCCTTCGCTTTCTGGGCTCAGAGGCTGGGAAGGGGTGGGTCCGGGGGCGGGCTCAGGGGCGG
GCTCAGGGGCGGGGCGGGCGCCCGAAGGTCCTCCGGAGGCCCGGCATTCTGCACGCTTCAAAAGCGCACG
TCTGCCGCGCTGTTCTCCTCTTCCTCATCTCCGGGCCTTTCGACCTCACGTGGCCACCATGAAAAAGCCT
GAACTCACCGCGACGTCTGTCGAGAAGTTTCTGATCGAAAAGTTCGACAGCGTCTCCGACCTGATGCAGC
TCTCGGAGGGCGAAGAATCTCGTGCTTTCAGCTTCGATGTAGGAGGGCGTGGATATGTCCTGCGGGTAAA
TAGCTGCGCCGATGGTTTCTACAAAGATCGTTATGTTTATCGGCACTTTGCATCGGCCGCGCTCCCGATT
CCGGAAGTGCTTGACATTGGGGAATTTAGCGAGAGCCTGACCTATTGCATCTCCCGCCGTGCACAGGGTG
TCACGTTGCAAGACCTGCCTGAAACCGAACTGCCCGCTGTTCTGCAGCCGGTCGCGGAGGCCATGGATGC
GATCGCTGCGGCCGATCTTAGCCAGACGAGCGGGTTCGGCCCATTCGGACCGCAAGGAATCGGTCAATAC
ACTACATGGCGTGATTTCATATGCGCGATTGCTGATCCCCATGTGTATCACTGGCAAACTGTGATGGACG
ACACCGTCAGTGCGTCCGTCGCGCAGGCTCTCGATGAGCTGATGCTTTGGGCCGAGGACTGCCCCGAAGT
CCGGCACCTCGTGCACGCGGATTTCGGCTCCAACAATGTCCTGACGGACAATGGCCGCATAACAGCGGTC
ATTGACTGGAGCGAGGCGATGTTCGGGGATTCCCAATACGAGGTCGCCAACATCTTCTTCTGGAGGCCGT
GGTTGGCTTGTATGGAGCAGCAGACGCGCTACTTCGAGCGGAGGCATCCGGAGCTTGCAGGATCGCCGCG
GCTCCGGGCGTATATGCTCCGCATTGGTCTTGACCAACTCTATCAGAGCTTGGTTGACGGCAATTTCGAT
GATGCAGCTTGGGCGCAGGGTCGATGCGACGCAATCGTCCGATCCGGAGCCGGGACTGTCGGGCGTACAC
AAATCGCCCGCAGAAGCGCGGCCGTCTGGACCGATGGCTGTGTAGAAGTACTCGCCGATAGTGGAAACCG
ACGCCCCAGCACTCGTCCGAGGGCAAAGGAATAGGGTACCTTTAAGACCAATGACTTACAAGGCAGCTGT
AGATCTTAGCCACTTTTTAAAAGAAAAGGGGGGACTGGAAGGGCTAATTCACTCCCAACGAAGACAAGAT
CTGCTTTTTGCTTGTACTGGGTCTCTCTGGTTAGACCAGATCTGAGCCTGGGAGCTCTCTGGCTAACTAG
GGAACCCACTGCTTAAGCCTCAATAAAGCTTGCCTTGAGTGCTTCAAGTAGTGTGTGCCCGTCTGTTGTG
TGACTCTGGTAACTAGAGATCCCTCAGACCCTTTTAGTCAGTGTGGAAAATCTCTAGCAGTAGTAGTTCA
TGTCATCTTATTATTCAGTATTTATAACTTGCAAAGAAATGAATATCAGAGAGTGAGAGGAACTTGTTTA
TTGCAGCTTATAATGGTTACAAATAAAGCAATAGCATCACAAATTTCACAAATAAAGCATTTTTTTCACT
GCATTCTAGTTGTGGTTTGTCCAAACTCATCAATGTATCTTATCATGTCTGGCTCTAGCTATCCCGCCCC
TAACTCCGCCCATCCCGCCCCTAACTCCGCCCAGTTCCGCCCATTCTCCGCCCCATGGCTGACTAATTTT
TTTTATTTATGCAGAGGCCGAGGCCGCCTCGGCCTCTGAGCTATTCCAGAAGTAGTGAGGAGGCTTTTTT
GGAGGCCTAGGGACGTACCCAATTCGCCCTATAGTGAGTCGTATTACGCGCGCTCACTGGCCGTCGTTTT
ACAACGTCGTGACTGGGAAAACCCTGGCGTTACCCAACTTAATCGCCTTGCAGCACATCCCCCTTTCGCC
AGCTGGCGTAATAGCGAAGAGGCCCGCACCGATCGCCCTTCCCAACAGTTGCGCAGCCTGAATGGCGAAT
GGG
[124 nt withheld, positions 9524-9647]
C
[91 nt withheld, positions 9649-9739]
A
[49 nt withheld, positions 9741-9789]
CCTTTGACGTTGGAGTCCACGTTCTTT
[37 nt withheld, positions 9817-9853]
ACCCTATCTCGGTCTATTCTTTTGATTTATAAGGGATTTTGCCGATTTCGGCCTATTGGTTAAAAAATGA
GCTGATTTAACAAAAATTTAACGCGAATTTTAACAAAATATTAACGCTTACAATTTAGGTGGCACTTTTC
GGGGAAATGTGCGCGGAACCCCTATTTGTTTATTTTTCTAAATACATTCAAATATGTATCCGCTCATGAG
ACAATAACCCTGATAAATGCTTCAATAATATTGAAAAAGGAAGAGTATGAGTATTCAACATTTCCGTGTC
GCCCTTATTCCCTTTTTTGCGGCATTTTGCCTTCCTGTTTTTGCTCACCCAGAAACGCTGGTGAAAGTAA
AAGATGCTGAAGATCAGTTGGGTGCACGAGTGGGTTACATCGAACTGGATCTCAACAGCGGTAAGATCCT
TGAGAGTTTTCGCCCCGAAGAACGTTTTCCAATGATGAGCACTTTTAAAGTTCTGCTATGTGGCGCGGTA
TTATCCCGTATTGACGCCGGGCAAGAGCAACTCGGTCGCCGCATACACTATTCTCAGAATGACTTGGTTG
AGTACTCACCAGTCACAGAAAAGCATCTTACGGATGGCATGACAGTAAGAGAATTATGCAGTGCTGCCAT
AACCATGAGTGATAACACTGCGGCCAACTTACTTCTGACAACGATCGGAGGACCGAAGGAGCTAACCGCT
TTTTTGCACAACATGGGGGATCATGTAACTCGCCTTGATCGTTGGGAACCGGAGCTGAATGAAGCCATAC
CAAACGACGAGCGTGACACCACGATGCCTGTAGCAATGGCAACAACGTTGCGCAAACTATTAACTGGCGA
ACTACTTACTCTAGCTTCCCGGCAACAATTAATAGACTGGATGGAGGCGGATAAAGTTGCAGGACCACTT
CTGCGCTCGGCCCTTCCGGCTGGCTGGTTTATTGCTGATAAATCTGGAGCCGGTGAGCGTGGGTCTCGCG
GTATCATTGCAGCACTGGGGCCAGATGGTAAGCCCTCCCGTATCGTAGTTATCTACACGACGGGGAGTCA
GGCAACTATGGATGAACGAAATAGACAGATCGCTGAGATAGGTGCCTCACTGATTAAGCATTGGTAACTG
TCAGACCAAGTTTACTCATATATACTTTAGATTGATTTAAAACTTCATTTTTAATTTAAAAGGATCTAGG
TGAAGATCCTTTTTGATAATCTCATGACCAAAATCCCTTAACGTGAGTTTTCGTTCCACTGAGCGTCAGA
CCCCGTAGAAAAGATCAAAGGATCTTCTTGAGATCCTTTTTTTCTGCGCGTAATCTGCTGCTTGCAAACA
AAAAAACCACCGCTACCAGCGGTGGTTTGTTTGCCGGATCAAGAGCTACCAACTCTTTTTCCGAAGGTAA
CTGGCTTCAGCAGAGCGCAGATACCAAATACTGTTCTTCTAGTGTAGCCGTAGTTAGGCCACCACTTCAA
GAACTCTGTAGCACCGCCTACATACCTCGCTCTGCTAATCCTGTTACCAGTGGCTGCTGCCAGTGGCGAT
AAGTCGTGTCTTACCGGGTTGGACTCAAGACGATAGTTACCGGATAAGGCGCAGCGGTCGGGCTGAACGG
GGGGTTCGTGCACACAGCCCAGCTTGGAGCGAACGACCTACACCGAACTGAGATACCTACAGCGTGAGCT
ATGAGAAAGCGCCACGCTTCCCGAAGAGAGAAAGGCGGACAGGTATCCGGTAAGCGGCAGGGTCGGAACA
GGAGAGCGCACGAGGGAGCTTCCAGGGGGAAACGCCTGGTATCTTTATAGTCCTGTCGGGTTTCGCCACC
TCTGACTTGAGCGTCGATTTTTGTGATGCTCGTCAGGGGGGCGGAGCCTATGGAAAAACGCCAGCAACGC
GGCCTTTTTACGGTTCCTGGCCTTTTGCTGGCCTTTTGCTCACATGTTCTTTCCTGCGTTATCCCCTGAT
TCTGTGGATAACCGTATTACCGCCTTTGAGTGAGCTGATACCGCTCGCCGCAGCCGAACGACCGAGCGCA
GCGAGTCAGTGAGCGAGGAAGCGGAAGAGCGCCCAATACGCAAACCGCCTCTCCCCGCGCGTTGGCCGAT
TCATTAATGCAGCTGGCACGACAGGTTTCCCGACTGGAAAGCGGGCAGTGAGCGCAACGCAATTAATGTG
AGTTAGCTCACTCATTAGGCACCCCAGGCTTTACACTTTATGCTTCCGGCTCGTATGTTGTGTGGAATTG
TGAGCGGATAACAATTTCACACAGGAAACAGCTATGACCATGATTACGCCAAGCGCGCAATTAACCCTCA
CTAAAGGGAACAAAAGCTGGAGCTGCAAGCTT
Features (pLannotate 1.2.2; 31 found; start..end, strand, type, name):
      3..229     +  promoter       RSV promoter: Rous sarcoma virus enhancer/promoter
    230..410     +  LTR            5' LTR (truncated): truncated 5' long terminal repeat (LTR) from HIV-1
    457..582     +  misc_feature   HIV-1 Ψ: packaging signal of human immunodeficiency virus type 1
    566..929     +  CDS            HIV-1 gag (fragment): gag protein from human immunodeficiency virus 1; gag
   1075..1308    +  misc_feature   RRE: The Rev response element (RRE) of HIV-1 allows for Rev-dependent mRNA export from the nucleus to the cytoplasm.
   1685..1785    +  CDS            Rev (fragment): human immunodeficiency virus 1 (HIV-1) Rev protein; rev; enhances nuclear export of unspliced and incompletely spliced viral mRNAs
   1803..1920    +  misc_feature   cPPT/CTS: central polypurine tract and central termination sequence of HIV-1
   1938..1958    +  protein_bind   attB4: mutant version of attB; core recombination site for the Gateway® BP reaction BP Clonase™
   1978..2189    +  promoter       EF-1α core promoter: core promoter for human elongation factor EF-1α
   2191..2211    +  protein_bind   attB1: mutant version of attB; core recombination site for the Gateway® BP reaction BP Clonase™
   2254..2276    +  CDS            3xHA (fragment): three tandem HA epitope tags
   2290..6438    +  CDS            MAP4K4: M4K4_HUMAN - Also known as HGK, KIAA0687, NIK. Experimental evidence at protein level: Swiss-Prot protein existence level 1. Serine/threonine kinase that may play a role in the response to environmental stress and cytokines such as TNF-alpha. Appears to act upstream of the JUN N-terminal pathway. Phosphorylates SMAD1 on Thr- 322. From Homo sapiens (Human).
   6442..6466    -  protein_bind   attB2: mutant version of attB; recombination site for the Gateway® BP reaction BP Clonase™
   6484..7072    +  misc_feature   WPRE: woodchuck hepatitis virus posttranscriptional regulatory element
   7103..7602    +  promoter       PGK promoter: mouse phosphoglycerate kinase 1 promoter
   7619..8641    +  CDS            hph: KHYB_ECOLX - Experimental evidence at protein level: Swiss-Prot protein existence level 1. The aminoglycoside phosphotransferases achieve inactivation of their antibiotic substrates by phosphorylation. Only phosphorylates hygromycin and closely related compounds such as demethyl analogs and destomycin. From Escherichia coli.
   8637..8714    +  CDS            nef (fragment): NEF_HV1Z2 - Experimental evidence at protein level: Swiss-Prot protein existence level 1. Extracellular Nef protein targets CD4(+) T-lymphocytes for apoptosis by interacting with CXCR4 surface receptors. From Human immunodeficiency virus type 1 group M subtype D (isolate Z2/CDC-Z34) (HIV-1).
   8716..8949    +  LTR            3' LTR (ΔU3): self-inactivating 3' long terminal repeat (LTR) from HIV-1
   9021..9142    +  polyA_signal   SV40 poly(A) signal: SV40 polyadenylation signal
   9182..9317    +  rep_origin     SV40 ori: SV40 origin of replication
   9338..9356    -  promoter       T7 promoter: promoter for bacteriophage T7 RNA polymerase
   9364..9519    +  CDS            lacZα (fragment): LacZα fragment of β-galactosidase; lacZ fragment
   9524..9952    +  rep_origin     f1 ori (sequence partly withheld): f1 bacteriophage origin of replication; arrow indicates direction of (+) strand synthesis
  10005..10109   +  promoter       AmpR promoter: bla
  10110..10970   +  CDS            AmpR: β-lactamase; bla; confers resistance to ampicillin, carbenicillin, and related antibiotics
  11141..11729   +  rep_origin     ori: high-copy-number ColE1/pMB1/pBR322/pUC origin of replication
  11912..12004   +  CDS            lacI (fragment): lac repressor; lacI; The lac repressor binds to the lac operator to inhibit transcription in E. coli. This inhibition can be relieved by adding lactose or isopropyl-β-D-thiogalactopyranoside (IPTG).
  12017..12038   +  protein_bind   CAP binding site: CAP binding activates transcription in the presence of cAMP. E. coli catabolite activator protein
  12053..12083   +  promoter       lac promoter: promoter for the E. coli lac operon
  12087..12109   +  protein_bind   lac operator (fragment): The lac repressor binds to the lac operator to inhibit transcription in E. coli. This inhibition can be relieved by adding lactose or isopropyl-β-D-thiogalactopyranoside (IPTG). lac repressor encoded by lacI
  12152..12170   +  promoter       T3 promoter: promoter for bacteriophage T3 RNA polymerase
