[The description below was written by a language model from this plasmid's Addgene catalogue record and pLannotate feature annotations shown in this document.]
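Description:
HA-MAP4K4-10A is a lentiviral mammalian expression plasmid of about 12.2 kb, built on the LentiVi backbone, for delivering a phosphosite-mutant human MAP4K4 cDNA. It has a third-generation, self-inactivating architecture. An RSV promoter fused to a truncated HIV-1 5' LTR drives production of the genomic RNA in packaging cells. This is followed by the Ψ packaging signal with a gag fragment, the Rev response element for nuclear export of the unspliced genome, and the cPPT/CTS, which aids nuclear import in target cells. A ΔU3 3' LTR disables LTR promoter activity after integration. In bacteria the plasmid is maintained through a high-copy ColE1/pUC-type origin with ampicillin resistance. An f1 ori, an SV40 ori and poly(A) signal, and lac/T7/T3 remnants are carried over from the backbone.

The payload is driven by the EFS (EF-1α core) promoter and encodes MAP4K4 with an N-terminal HA epitope; the annotation detects this as a partial match to a 3xHA tag. Ten serine/threonine residues recorded as MARK2 phosphorylation sites (S523, S536, S547, S643, T684, S726, S736, T824, S881, S1045) are changed to alanine, giving a form of the kinase that cannot be phosphorylated at these positions. Gateway-type attB4, attB1 and attB2 sites flank the promoter and coding sequence, although the insert was recorded as assembled by Gibson cloning. A WPRE downstream of the cDNA enhances transcript expression. A separate mouse PGK promoter drives the hygromycin phosphotransferase gene, so transduced or transfected cells can be selected with hygromycin. The stated purpose is lentiviral delivery or overexpression of the cDNA. Given the mutations, the construct suits testing how MARK2-dependent phosphorylation affects MAP4K4 function, in line with the associated study of MARK2/MARK3 kinases and YAP/TAZ in human cancer.
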