Addgene plasmid #229403: HA-MAP4K4-10A
Purpose: Lentiviral or overpexression of cDNA
Depositing lab: Christopher Vakoc. Depositing organization: Cold Spring Harbor Laboratory. Publication: MARK2/MARK3 kinases are catalytic co-dependencies of YAP/TAZ in human cancer. Klingbeil O, Skopelitis D, Tonelli C, Yoshimoto T, Alpsoy A, Panepinto MC, Minicozzi F, Merrill JR, Cafiero AM, Aggarwal D, Russo S, Ha T, Demerdash OE, Wee TL, Spector DL, Lyons SK, Tuveson DA, Cifani P, Vakoc CR. Cancer Discov. 2024 Jul 26. doi: 10.1158/2159-8290.CD-23-1529. PubMed 39058094.
Backbone
  Vector backbone: LentiVi
  Vector type: Mammalian Expression, Lentiviral
  Selectable markers: Hygromycin
Growth in bacteria
  Bacterial resistance: Ampicillin, 100 μg/mL
  Growth temperature: 37°C
  Growth strain: NEB Stable
  Copy number: High Copy
Gene/Insert
  Gene/Insert name: MAP4K4
  Species: H. sapiens (human)
  Insert size (bp): 4221
  Mutation: MARK2 phosphosites (S523,S536,S547,S643,T684,S726,S736,T824,S881,S1045) mutated to A
  Entrez Gene: MAP4K4 (a.k.a. FLH21957, HEL-S-31, HGK, MEKKK4, NIK)
  Promoter: EFS
  Tag / fusion protein: HA (N terminal on insert)
  Cloning method: Gibson Cloning
Terms and licenses: Academic/Nonprofit Terms; Industry Terms: Not Available to Industry
How to cite: HA-MAP4K4-10A was a gift from Christopher Vakoc (Addgene plasmid # 229403 ; http://n2t.net/addgene:229403 ; RRID:Addgene_229403)
